>Addgene plasmid #137108 | pFD-FKBP12 | addgene full sequence | sequence record 272210 | Addgene NGS Result
GCGGCCTTTTTACGGTTCCTGGCCTTTTGCTGGCCTTTTGCTCACATGTTCTTTCCTGCGTTATCCCCTG
ATTCTGTGGATAACCGTATTACCGCCAATTGAGTGAGCTGATACCGCTCGCCGCAGCCGAACGACCGAGC
GCAGCGAGTCACCCGCGAAATACAAGAAGACAATTTTCCCGCACCAGCAGTGGGGTGCAGGTGGAAACCA
TTTCTCCAGGCGATGGCCGTACGTTCCCGAAGCGCGGTCAAACATGCGTAGTCCATTACACCGGTATGCT
GGAAGATGGCAAAAAGTTCGATTCGTCCCGTGACCGCAACAAACCCTTTAAGTTCATGTTGGGAAAACAA
GAAGTTATCCGTGGCTGGGAGGAAGGCGTAGCGCAAATGTCCGTTGGACAACGTGCAAAATTGACAATCT
CTCCCGACTACGCGTATGGAGCGACCGGCCATCCAGGTATCATTCCACCTCACGCTACACTGGTGTTCGA
TGTTGAACTGCTGAAACTGGAAGGCATTGCATAAAGCCCCGACAGTAAAAAGAGACCCTGACTAGTCTCC
GGGAGCTGCATGTGTCAGAGGTTTTCACCGTCATCACCGAAACGCGCGACACGAAAGGGCCTCGTGATAC
GCCTATTTTTATAGGTTAATGTCATGATAATAATGGTTTCTTAGACGTCAGGTGGCCTTTTCGGGGAAAT
GTGCGCGGAACCCCTATTTGTTTATTTTTCTAAATACATTCAAATATGTATCCGCTCATGAATTAATTCT
TAGAAAAACTCATCGAGCATCAAATGAAACTGCAATTTATTCATATCAGGATTATCAATACCATATTTTT
GAAAAAGCCGTTTCTGTAATGAAGGAGAAAACTCACCGAGGCAGTTCCATAGGATGGCAAGATCCTGGTA
TCGGTCTGCGATTCCGACTCGTCCAACATCAATACAACCTATTAATTTCCCCTCGTCAAAAATAAGGTTA
TCAAGTGAGAAATCACCATGAGTGACGACTGAATCCGGTGAGAATGGCAAAAGTTTATGCATTTCTTTCC
AGACTTGTTCAACAGGCCAGCCATTACGCTCGTCATCAAAATCACTCGCATCAACCAAACCGTTATTCAT
TCGTGATTGCGCCTGAGCCAGACGAAATACGCGGTCGCTGTTAAAAGGACAATTACAAACAGGAATCGAA
TGCAACCGGCGCAGGAACACCGCCAGCGCATCAACAATATTTTCACCTGAATCAGGATATTCTTCTAATA
CCTGGAATGCTGTTTTCCCTGGGATCGCCGTGGTGAGTAACCATGCATCATCAGGAGTACGGATAAAATG
CTTGATGGTCGGAAGAGGCATAAATTCCGTCAGCCAGTTTAGTCTGACCATCTCATCTGTAACATCATTG
GCAACGCTACCTTTGCCATGTTTCAGAAACAACTCTGGCGCATCGGGCTTCCCATACAATCGATAGATTG
TCGCACCTGATTGCCCGACATTATCGCGAGCCCATTTATACCCATATAAATCAGCATCCATGTTGGAATT
TAATCGCGGCCTAGAGCAAGACGTTTCCCGTTGAATATGGCTCATAACACCCCTTGTATTACTGTTTATG
TAAGCAGACAGTTTTATTGTGAATTCTCATGACCAAAATCCCTTAACGTGAGTTTTCGTTCCACTGAGCG
TCAGACCCCGTAGAAAAGATCAAAGGATCTTCTTGAGATCCTTTTTTTCTGCGCGTAATCTGCTGCTTGC
AAACAAAAAAACCACCGCTACCAGCGGTGGTTTGTTTGCCGGATCAAGAGCTACCAACTCTTTTTCCGAA
GGTAACTGGCTTCAGCAGAGCGCAGATACCAAATACTGTTCTTCTAGTGTAGCCGTAGTTAGGCCACCAC
TTCAAGAACTCTGTAGCACCGCCTACATACCTCGCTCTGCTAATCCTGTTACCAGTGGCTGCTGCCAGTG
GCGATAAGTCGTGTCTTACCGGGTTGGACTCAAGACGATAGTTACCGGATAAGGCGCAGCGGTCGGGCTG
AACGGGGGGTTCGTGCACACAGCCCAGCTTGGAGCGAACGACCTACACCGAACTGAGATACCTACAGCGT
GAGCTATGAGAAAGCGCCACGCTTCCCGAAGGGAGAAAGGCGGACAGGTATCCGGTAAGCGGCAGGGTCG
GAACAGGAGAGCGCACGAGGGAGCTTCCAGGGGGAAACGCCTGGTATCTTTATAGTCCTGTCGGGTTTCG
CCACCTCTGACTTGAGCGTCGATTTTTGTGATCTCGTCAGGGGGGCGGAGCCTATGGAAAAACGCCAGCA
AC
Features (pLannotate 1.2.2; 5 found; start..end, strand, type, name):
    192..512     +  CDS            FKBP1A: FKB1A_HUMAN - Also known as FKBP1, FKBP12. Experimental evidence at protein level: Swiss-Prot protein existence level 1. Keeps in an inactive conformation TGFBR1, the TGF-beta type I serine/threonine kinase receptor, preventing TGF-beta receptor activation in absence of ligand. Recruits SMAD7 to ACVR1B which prevents the association of SMAD2 and SMAD3 with the activin receptor complex, thereby blocking the activin signal. May modulate the RYR1 calcium channel activity. PPIases accelerate the folding of proteins. It catalyzes the cis-trans isomerization of proline imidic peptide bonds in oligop
    575..609     -  CDS            rop (fragment): Rop protein, which maintains plasmids at low copy number; rop
    704..761     +  promoter       AmpR promoter (fragment): bla
    770..1585    -  CDS            KanR: aminoglycoside phosphotransferase; aph(3')-Ia; confers resistance to kanamycin in bacteria or G418 (Geneticin®) in eukaryotes
   1713..2300    +  rep_origin     ori: high-copy-number ColE1/pMB1/pBR322/pUC origin of replication
