[The description below was written by a language model from this plasmid's Addgene catalogue record and pLannotate feature annotations shown in this document.]
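Description:
pFD-FKBP12 is a compact (about 2.3 kb) bacterial cloning plasmid built on the pFD backbone and classed as a synthetic biology vector. It serves as a functional-domain donor in the iFLinkC (iterative functional linker cloning) scheme, a restriction-enzyme-based strategy for combinatorially assembling and recombining functional protein domains with linker peptides. The plasmid is propagated in standard E. coli cloning strains at high copy number from a ColE1/pUC-type origin of replication. It is selected with kanamycin through an aph(3')-Ia aminoglycoside phosphotransferase gene. The annotation also picks up a short rop fragment and a partial AmpR (bla) promoter. These appear to be backbone remnants; the rop fragment is far too small to encode a functional copy-number regulator, which fits the recorded high-copy status.

The payload is a synthetic coding sequence of roughly 320 bp that matches human FKBP1A (FKBP12), a small peptidyl-prolyl cis-trans isomerase. FKBP12 is widely known as the binding partner of FK506 and rapamycin and is a common module in engineered, ligand-responsive protein switches. No promoter, ribosome binding site, tag or terminator is annotated around the insert, so the plasmid appears to function as a storage and donor vector for the domain rather than as an expression construct. The record lists the cloning method as restriction enzyme based but does not identify the flanking sites. Its expected use is to supply the FKBP12 domain for iterative assembly with linker libraries and other domains when building and screening fusion proteins with varied linker composition.
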