Addgene plasmid #137108: pFD-FKBP12
Purpose: iFLinkC Linker cloning
Depositing lab: Viktor Stein. Depositing organization: Technische Universitaet Darmstadt. Publication: iFLinkC: an iterative functional linker cloning strategy for the combinatorial assembly and recombination of linker peptides with functional domains. Grawe A, Ranglack J, Weyrich A, Stein V. Nucleic Acids Res. 2020 Jan 11. pii: 5700546. doi: 10.1093/nar/gkz1210. PubMed 31925441.
Backbone
  Vector backbone: pFD
  Vector type: Synthetic Biology
Growth in bacteria
  Bacterial resistance: Kanamycin, 50 μg/mL
  Growth temperature: 37°C
  Growth strain: DH5alpha
  Copy number: High Copy
Gene/Insert
  Gene/Insert name: FKBP12
  Species: Synthetic
  Cloning method: Restriction Enzyme; 5′ cloning site Unknown (unknown if destroyed); 3′ cloning site Unknown (unknown if destroyed)
Terms and licenses: Academic/Nonprofit Terms; Industry Terms: Not Available to Industry
How to cite: pFD-FKBP12 was a gift from Viktor Stein (Addgene plasmid # 137108 ; http://n2t.net/addgene:137108 ; RRID:Addgene_137108)
